Addgene plasmid #52809: NI02
Depositing lab: Feng Zhang.
Backbone
  Vector backbone: pJ201
  Backbone manufacturer: DNA2.0
  Backbone size w/o insert (bp): 4352
  Vector type: TALEN
Growth in bacteria
  Bacterial resistance: Kanamycin, 50 μg/mL
  Growth temperature: 37°C
  Growth strain: Stbl3
  Copy number: High Copy
Gene/Insert
  Gene/Insert name: plasmidTALE-Monomer-NI02
  Species: Synthetic
  Insert size (bp): 117
  Cloning method: Unknown
  Sequencing primers: 5′ pTF 5'-CTCGAAAATAATAAAGGGAAAATCAG-3'
Terms and licenses: Academic/Nonprofit Terms; Industry Terms: Not Available to Industry
Depositor comments: For detailed protocol please visit the Zhang Lab TALE Technology website: http://www.taleffectors.com
How to cite: NI02 was a gift from Feng Zhang (Addgene plasmid # 52809)
