[The description below was written by a language model from this plasmid's Addgene catalogue record.]
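Description:
NI02 is a small bacterial cloning plasmid that carries a single TALE repeat monomer as a building block for assembling custom TAL effector DNA-binding arrays. The backbone is pJ201, a commercial gene-synthesis vector from DNA2.0, recorded as 4352 bp without the insert. It is propagated in E. coli as a high-copy plasmid under kanamycin selection. The record lists a recombination-deficient strain, Stbl3, as the growth host, a common choice for constructs in repeat-rich TALE workflows. The catalogue classifies the vector type as TALEN. No feature table is supplied, so the specific origin of replication and the layout of the resistance cassette are not stated.

The payload is a synthetic 117 bp insert named plasmidTALE-Monomer-NI02. In TALE nomenclature, NI refers to the repeat-variable diresidue (asparagine-isoleucine at positions 12 and 13 of the repeat), which generally specifies recognition of adenine in the target DNA. The insert size fits a single repeat of roughly 34 amino acids plus short flanking sequence. The "02" suffix presumably marks a position or a variant within the monomer set, but the record does not explain it. No promoter, tag or reporter is described, and none would be expected, because the plasmid is a template or donor part rather than an expression construct. The cloning method is listed as unknown.

Monomer plasmids like this are typically used with those for other diresidues as sources of repeat units. These units are joined in a defined order to build arrays targeting a chosen sequence, then moved into TALEN or TALE transcription factor backbones. The depositor refers users to an external TALE protocol resource for details of the assembly scheme.
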