>Addgene plasmid #52809 | NI02 | depositor partial sequence | sequence record 82127 | insert only
CGTCTCGAACCCCAGAGCAGGTCGTGGCAATTGCGAGCAACATCGGGGGAAAGCAGGCACTCGAAACCGT
CCAGAGGTTGCTGCCTGTGCTGTGCCAAGCGCACGGGTTGAGAGACG
