>Addgene plasmid #52809 | NI02 | addgene partial sequence | sequence record 83681 | M13-F20 5'-TGTAAAACGACGGCCAGT-3'
GGGCCCCCTGGGCGGTTCTGATAACGAGTAATCGTTAATCCGCAAATAACGTAAAAACCCGCTTCGGCGG
GTTTTTTTATGGGGGGAGTTTAGGGAAAGAGCATTTGTCAGAATATTTAAGGGCGCCTGTCACTTTGCTT
GATATATGAGAATTATTTAACCTTATAAATGAGAAAAAAGCAACGCACTTTAAATAAGATACGTTGCTTT
TTCGATTGATGAACACCTATAATTAAACTATTCATCTATTATTTATGATTTTTTGTATATACAATATTTC
TAGTTTGTTAAAGAGAATTAAGAAAATAAATCTCGAAAATAATAAAGGGAAAATCAGTTTTTGATATCAA
AATTATACATGTCAACGATAATACAAAATATAATACAAACTATAAGATGTTATCAGTATTTATTATGCAT
TTAGAATAAATTTTGTGTCGCCCTTTACACGTACTTAGTCGCTGAACGTCTCGAACCCCAGAGCAGGTCG
TGGCAATTGCGAGCAACATCGGGGGAAAGCAGGCACTCGAAACCGTCCAGAGGTTGCTGCCTGTGCTGTG
CCAAGCGCACGGGTTGAGAGACGCGTCAATCGAGTTCGTACCTAAGGGCGACACCCCCTAATTAGCCCGG
GCGAAAGGCCCAGTCTTTCGACTGAGCCTTTCGTTTTATTTGATGCCTGGCAGTTCCCTACTCTCGCATG
GGGAGTCCCCACACTACCATCGGCGCTACGGCGTTTCACTTCTGAGTTCGGCATGGGGTCAGGTGGGACC
ACCGCGCTACTGCCGCCAGGCAAACAAGGGGTGTTATGAGCCATATTCAGGTATAAATGGGCTCGCGATA
ATGTTCAGAATTGGTTAATTGGTTGTAACACTGACCCCTATTTGTTTATTTTTCTAAATACATTCAAATA
TGTATCCGCTCATGAGACAATAACCCTGATAAATGCTTCAATAATATTGAAAAAGGAAGAATATGAGCCA
TATTC
